Addgene plasmid #123056: pWS033
Purpose: Green fluorescent protein
Depositing lab: Tom Ellis. Depositing organization: Imperial College London. Publication: Engineering a Model Cell for Rational Tuning of GPCR Signaling. Shaw WM, Yamauchi H, Mead J, Gowers GF, Bell DJ, Oling D, Larsson N, Wigglesworth M, Ladds G, Ellis T. Cell. 2019 Apr 18;177(3):782-796.e27. doi: 10.1016/j.cell.2019.02.023. Epub 2019 Apr 4. PubMed 30955892.
Backbone
  Vector backbone: pYTK001
  Vector type: Yeast Expression
Growth in bacteria
  Bacterial resistance: Chloramphenicol, 25 μg/mL
  Growth temperature: 37°C
  Growth strain: NEB Turbo Competent E. coli
  Copy number: High Copy
Gene/Insert
  Gene/Insert name: sfGFP [3]
  Species: S. cerevisiae (budding yeast)
  Cloning method: Gateway Cloning
Terms and licenses: Academic/Nonprofit Terms; Industry Terms: Not Available to Industry
Depositor comments: Please visit https://www.biorxiv.org/content/10.1101/390559v1 for bioRxiv preprint.
How to cite: pWS033 was a gift from Tom Ellis (Addgene plasmid # 123056 ; http://n2t.net/addgene:123056 ; RRID:Addgene_123056)
