[The description below was written by a language model from this plasmid's Addgene catalogue record and pLannotate feature annotations shown in this document.]
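Description:
pWS033 is a small (about 2.4 kb) part-storage plasmid built on pYTK001, the entry vector of the yeast modular cloning toolkit, and catalogued as a yeast expression vector. It is maintained in E. coli through a high-copy ColE1/pUC-type origin of replication and selected with chloramphenicol. Resistance is provided by the cat gene (chloramphenicol acetyltransferase), driven by its native promoter and followed by a minimal lambda t0 terminator. The annotated features include no yeast origin, centromere, integration homology or auxotrophic marker, so the plasmid as recorded is propagated only in bacteria and is not a self-sufficient yeast vector.

The payload is the coding sequence of superfolder GFP, a rapidly maturing, constitutively fluorescent green protein derived from Aequorea victoria GFP. The insert name "sfGFP [3]" probably marks it as a type 3 (coding sequence) part in the toolkit's numbering, though the record does not explain the bracketed number. No promoter or terminator flanking the sfGFP open reading frame is annotated, which fits a bare coding part meant to be combined with separate promoter, terminator and vector-backbone parts into a complete yeast transcription unit. The catalogue lists S. cerevisiae as the species and Gateway as the cloning method, but no Gateway att sites appear in the feature table, and the species entry likely reflects the intended host rather than the origin of the gene.

The stated purpose is simply a green fluorescent protein. The plasmid comes from work on engineering yeast as a model cell for tuning GPCR signalling, where such a part would plausibly serve as a fluorescent reporter, although the record does not state its specific role.
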