Features (pLannotate 1.2.2; 5 found; start..end, strand, type, name):
     13..726     +  CDS            Superfolder GFP: Superfolder GFP is a basic (constitutively fluorescent) green fluorescent protein published in 2005, derived from Aequorea victoria. It is reported to be a very rapidly-maturing weak dimer.
    746..780     -  terminator     lambda t0 terminator: minimal transcription terminator from phage lambda (Scholtissek and Grosse, 1987)
    854..1510    -  CDS            cat: CAT_ECOLX - Experimental evidence at protein level: Swiss-Prot protein existence level 1. This enzyme is an effector of chloramphenicol resistance in bacteria. From Escherichia coli. This protein is used as a marker in many commonly used cloning vectors, such as pACYC184.
   1511..1608    -  promoter       cat promoter: promoter of the E. coli cat gene encoding chloramphenicol acetyltransferase
   1692..2280    +  rep_origin     ori: high-copy-number ColE1/pMB1/pBR322/pUC origin of replication
>Addgene plasmid #123056 | pWS033 | addgene full sequence | sequence record 240704 | Addgene NGS Result
AGTCGGTCTCATATGTCCAAGGGTGAAGAGCTATTTACTGGGGTTGTACCCATTTTGGTAGAACTGGACG
GAGATGTAAACGGACATAAATTCTCTGTTAGAGGTGAGGGCGAAGGCGATGCCACCAATGGTAAATTGAC
TCTGAAGTTTATATGCACTACGGGTAAATTACCTGTTCCTTGGCCAACCCTAGTAACAACTTTGACATAT
GGTGTTCAATGTTTCTCAAGATACCCAGACCATATGAAAAGGCATGATTTCTTTAAAAGTGCTATGCCAG
AAGGCTACGTGCAAGAGAGAACTATCTCCTTTAAGGATGACGGTACGTATAAAACACGAGCAGAAGTGAA
ATTCGAAGGGGATACACTAGTTAATCGCATCGAATTAAAGGGTATAGACTTTAAGGAAGATGGTAATATT
CTCGGCCATAAACTTGAGTATAATTTCAACTCGCATAATGTGTACATTACAGCTGACAAACAAAAGAACG
GAATTAAAGCGAATTTTAAAATCAGGCACAACGTCGAAGATGGGTCTGTTCAACTTGCCGATCATTATCA
GCAAAACACCCCTATTGGTGATGGTCCAGTCTTGTTACCCGATAATCACTACTTAAGCACACAGTCTAGA
TTGTCAAAAGATCCGAATGAAAAGCGTGATCACATGGTTTTATTGGAATTTGTCACCGCTGCAGGAATAA
CTCACGGAATGGACGAGCTTTATAAGGGATCCTGAGACCAGACCAATAAAAAACGCCCGGCGGCAACCGA
GCGTTCTGAACAAATCCAGATGGAGTTCTGAGGTCATTACTGGATCTATCAACAGGAGTCCAAGCGAGCT
CGATATCAAATTACGCCCCGCCCTGCCACTCATCGCAGTACTGTTGTAATTCATTAAGCATTCTGCCGAC
ATGGAAGCCATCACAAACGGCATGATGAACCTGAATCGCCAGCGGCATCAGCACCTTGTCGCCTTGCGTA
TAATATTTGCCCATGGTGAAAACGGGGGCGAAGAAGTTGTCCATATTGGCCACGTTTAAATCAAAACTGG
TGAAACTCACCCAGGGATTGGCTGAAACGAAAAACATATTCTCAATAAACCCTTTAGGGAAATAGGCCAG
GTTTTCACCGTAACACGCCACATCTTGCGAATATATGTGTAGAAACTGCCGGAAATCGTCGTGGTATTCA
CTCCAGAGCGATGAAAACGTTTCAGTTTGCTCATGGAAAACGGTGTAACAAGGGTGAACACTATCCCATA
TCACCAGCTCACCGTCTTTCATTGCCATACGAAATTCCGGATGAGCATTCATCAGGCGGGCAAGAATGTG
AATAAAGGCCGGATAAAACTTGTGCTTATTTTTCTTTACGGTCTTTAAAAAGGCCGTAATATCCAGCTGA
ACGGTCTGGTTATAGGTACATTGAGCAACTGACTGAAATGCCTCAAAATGTTCTTTACGATGCCATTGGG
ATATATCAACGGTGGTATATCCAGTGATTTTTTTCTCCATTTTAGCTTCCTTAGCTCCTGAAAATCTCGA
TAACTCAAAAAATACGCCCGGTAGTGATCTTATTTCATTATGGTGAAAGTTGGAACCTCTTACGTGCCCG
ATCAATCATGACCAAAATCCCTTAACGTGAGTTTTCGTTCCACTGAGCGTCAGACCCCGTAGAAAAGATC
AAAGGATCTTCTTGAGATCCTTTTTTTCTGCGCGTAATCTGCTGCTTGCAAACAAAAAAACCACCGCTAC
CAGCGGTGGTTTGTTTGCCGGATCAAGAGCTACCAACTCTTTTTCCGAAGGTAACTGGCTTCAGCAGAGC
GCAGATACCAAATACTGTTCTTCTAGTGTAGCCGTAGTTAGGCCACCACTTCAAGAACTCTGTAGCACCG
CCTACATACCTCGCTCTGCTAATCCTGTTACCAGTGGCTGCTGCCAGTGGCGATAAGTCGTGTCTTACCG
GGTTGGACTCAAGACGATAGTTACCGGATAAGGCGCAGCGGTCGGGCTGAACGGGGGGTTCGTGCACACA
GCCCAGCTTGGAGCGAACGACCTACACCGAACTGAGATACCTACAGCGTGAGCTATGAGAAAGCGCCACG
CTTCCCGAAGGGAGAAAGGCGGACAGGTATCCGGTAAGCGGCAGGGTCGGAACAGGAGAGCGCACGAGGG
AGCTTCCAGGGGGAAACGCCTGGTATCTTTATAGTCCTGTCGGGTTTCGCCACCTCTGACTTGAGCGTCG
ATTTTTGTGATGCTCGTCAGGGGGGCGGAGCCTATGGAAAAACGCCAGCAACGCGGCCTTTTTACGGTTC
CTGGCCTTTTGCTGGCCTTTTGCTCACATGTTCTTTCCTGCGTTATCCCCTGATTCTGTGGATAACCGT
